Addgene plasmid #48863: pGGI000
Purpose: (Empty Backbone) Empty entry vector for creating GreenGate N-terminal tag + coding sequence + C-terminal tag modules.
Depositing lab: Jan Lohmann. Depositing organization: Universitaet Heidelberg. Publication: GreenGate - A Novel, Versatile, and Efficient Cloning System for Plant Transgenesis. Lampropoulos A, Sutikovic Z, Wenzl C, Maegele I, Lohmann JU, Forner J. PLoS One. 2013 Dec 20;8(12):e83043. doi: 10.1371/journal.pone.0083043. PubMed 24376629.
Backbone
  Vector backbone: pUC19
  Backbone size (bp): 2686
  Vector type: Golden Gate Compatible cloning vector
Growth in bacteria
  Bacterial resistance: Chloramphenicol and Ampicillin, 25 & 100 μg/mL
  Growth temperature: 37°C
  Growth strain: DB3.1
  Copy number: High Copy
Gene/Insert
  Gene/Insert name: None
Terms and licenses: Academic/Nonprofit Terms; Industry Terms: Not Available to Industry
Depositor comments: This plasmid is designed to take up inserts for future Golden Gate cloning using the BsaI enzyme. The 5' BsaI overhang can be exchanged using HindIII and BamHI. The 3' BsaI overhang can be exchanged using KpnI and EcoRI. BamHI and KpnI sites as well as the double XcmI sites can also be used as alternative insert cloning sites, instead of using BsaI. Plasmid Features (listed as bp in full plasmid sequence): BsaI site #1 = 2241-2251bp BsaI site #2 = 3315-3325bp
How to cite: pGGI000 was a gift from Jan Lohmann (Addgene plasmid # 48863 ; http://n2t.net/addgene:48863 ; RRID:Addgene_48863)
