[The description below was written by a language model from this plasmid's Addgene catalogue record and pLannotate feature annotations shown in this document.]
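Description:
pGGI000 is an empty entry vector from the GreenGate system, a Golden Gate-based modular cloning toolkit for plant transgenesis. It is built on the high-copy pUC19 backbone and is intended to receive a single combined module that spans the N-terminal tag, coding sequence and C-terminal tag positions of a GreenGate assembly. The plasmid replicates in E. coli from the ColE1/pUC-type origin and carries the β-lactamase gene under its own promoter for ampicillin selection. Short annotated fragments of lacI, lacZα, bom and rop are remnants of the parental cloning vector rather than functional elements.

The cloning site holds a stuffer cassette of a chloramphenicol acetyltransferase gene followed by ccdB, bracketed by two BsaI sites. CcdB is a gyrase-targeting toxin, so the empty vector has to be maintained in a ccdB-tolerant strain such as DB3.1, where it is selected with both chloramphenicol and ampicillin. When an insert replaces the cassette, ccdB and cat are lost, which gives counter-selection against uncut or religated vector in standard strains. Because BsaI cuts outside its recognition sequence, it later releases the cloned module with defined overhangs that dictate its position in a one-pot GreenGate assembly.

According to the depositor, the 5' overhang can be exchanged using HindIII and BamHI and the 3' overhang using KpnI and EcoRI. BamHI, KpnI or a pair of XcmI sites can serve as alternative insertion sites to BsaI. The lac promoter/operator and an SP6 promoter lie upstream of the cassette, and a T7 promoter faces inward from the downstream side. The plasmid carries no plant promoter, gene or plant selection marker of its own.
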