Features (pLannotate 1.2.2; 14 found; start..end, strand, type, name):
     96..200     +  promoter       AmpR promoter: bla
    201..1061    +  CDS            AmpR: β-lactamase; bla; confers resistance to ampicillin, carbenicillin, and related antibiotics
   1232..1820    +  rep_origin     ori: high-copy-number ColE1/pMB1/pBR322/pUC origin of replication
   2003..2095    +  CDS            lacI (fragment): lac repressor; lacI; The lac repressor binds to the lac operator to inhibit transcription in E. coli. This inhibition can be relieved by adding lactose or isopropyl-β-D-thiogalactopyranoside (IPTG).
   2108..2129    +  protein_bind   CAP binding site: CAP binding activates transcription in the presence of cAMP. E. coli catabolite activator protein
   2144..2174    +  promoter       lac promoter: promoter for the E. coli lac operon
   2182..2198    +  protein_bind   lac operator: The lac repressor binds to the lac operator to inhibit transcription in E. coli. This inhibition can be relieved by adding lactose or isopropyl-β-D-thiogalactopyranoside (IPTG). lac repressor encoded by lacI
   2212..2230    +  promoter       SP6 promoter: promoter for bacteriophage SP6 RNA polymerase
   2291..2947    +  CDS            cat: CAT_ECOLX - Experimental evidence at protein level: Swiss-Prot protein existence level 1. This enzyme is an effector of chloramphenicol resistance in bacteria. From Escherichia coli. This protein is used as a marker in many commonly used cloning vectors, such as pACYC184.
   2969..3271    +  CDS            ccdB: CCDB_ECOLI - Also known as G, letB, letD. Experimental evidence at protein level: Swiss-Prot protein existence level 1. Toxic component of a type II toxin-antitoxin (TA) system, functioning in plasmid maintainence. Responsible for the post- segregational killing (PSK) of plasmid-free cells, also referred to as a plasmid addiction system. Half-life of over 2 hours. Cell killing by CcdB is accompanied by filamentation, defects in chromosome and plasmid segregation, defects in cell division, formation of anucleate cells, decreased DNA synthesis and plasmid loss. Interferes with the activity of DN
   3336..3354    -  promoter       T7 promoter: promoter for bacteriophage T7 RNA polymerase
   3356..3508    +  CDS            lacZα (fragment): LacZα fragment of β-galactosidase; lacZ fragment
   3514..3613    -  misc_feature   bom (fragment): basis of mobility region from pBR322
   3715..1       -  CDS            rop (fragment) (across the origin): Rop protein, which maintains plasmids at low copy number; rop
>Addgene plasmid #48863 | pGGI000 | depositor full sequence | sequence record 71294 | Full Sequence
GACGAAAGGGCCTCGTGATACGCCTATTTTTATAGGTTAATGTCATGATAATAATGGTTTCTTAGACGTC
AGGTGGCACTTTTCGGGGAAATGTGCGCGGAACCCCTATTTGTTTATTTTTCTAAATACATTCAAATATG
TATCCGCTCATGAGACAATAACCCTGATAAATGCTTCAATAATATTGAAAAAGGAAGAGTATGAGTATTC
AACATTTCCGTGTCGCCCTTATTCCCTTTTTTGCGGCATTTTGCCTTCCTGTTTTTGCTCACCCAGAAAC
GCTGGTGAAAGTAAAAGATGCTGAAGATCAGTTGGGTGCACGAGTGGGTTACATCGAACTGGATCTCAAC
AGCGGTAAGATCCTTGAGAGTTTTCGCCCCGAAGAACGTTTTCCAATGATGAGCACTTTTAAAGTTCTGC
TATGTGGCGCGGTATTATCCCGTATTGACGCCGGGCAAGAGCAACTCGGTCGCCGCATACACTATTCTCA
GAATGACTTGGTTGAGTACTCACCAGTCACAGAAAAGCATCTTACGGATGGCATGACAGTAAGAGAATTA
TGCAGTGCTGCCATAACCATGAGTGATAACACTGCGGCCAACTTACTTCTGACAACGATCGGAGGACCGA
AGGAGCTAACCGCTTTTTTGCACAACATGGGGGATCATGTAACTCGCCTTGATCGTTGGGAACCGGAGCT
GAATGAAGCCATACCAAACGACGAGCGTGACACCACGATGCCTGTAGCAATGGCAACAACGTTGCGCAAA
CTATTAACTGGCGAACTACTTACTCTAGCTTCCCGGCAACAATTAATAGACTGGATGGAGGCGGATAAAG
TTGCAGGACCACTTCTGCGCTCGGCCCTTCCGGCTGGCTGGTTTATTGCTGATAAATCTGGAGCCGGTGA
GCGTGGCTCTCGAGGTATCATTGCAGCACTGGGGCCAGATGGTAAGCCCTCCCGTATCGTAGTTATCTAC
ACGACGGGGAGTCAGGCAACTATGGATGAACGAAATAGACAGATCGCTGAGATAGGTGCCTCACTGATTA
AGCATTGGTAACTGTCAGACCAAGTTTACTCATATATACTTTAGATTGATTTAAAACTTCATTTTTAATT
TAAAAGGATCTAGGTGAAGATCCTTTTTGATAATCTCATGACCAAAATCCCTTAACGTGAGTTTTCGTTC
CACTGAGCGTCAGACCCCGTAGAAAAGATCAAAGGATCTTCTTGAGATCCTTTTTTTCTGCGCGTAATCT
GCTGCTTGCAAACAAAAAAACCACCGCTACCAGCGGTGGTTTGTTTGCCGGATCAAGAGCTACCAACTCT
TTTTCCGAAGGTAACTGGCTTCAGCAGAGCGCAGATACCAAATACTGTTCTTCTAGTGTAGCCGTAGTTA
GGCCACCACTTCAAGAACTCTGTAGCACCGCCTACATACCTCGCTCTGCTAATCCTGTTACCAGTGGCTG
CTGCCAGTGGCGATAAGTCGTGTCTTACCGGGTTGGACTCAAGACGATAGTTACCGGATAAGGCGCAGCG
GTCGGGCTGAACGGGGGGTTCGTGCACACAGCCCAGCTTGGAGCGAACGACCTACACCGAACTGAGATAC
CTACAGCGTGAGCTATGAGAAAGCGCCACGCTTCCCGAAGGGAGAAAGGCGGACAGGTATCCGGTAAGCG
GCAGGGTCGGAACAGGAGAGCGCACGAGGGAGCTTCCAGGGGGAAACGCCTGGTATCTTTATAGTCCTGT
CGGGTTTCGCCACCTCTGACTTGAGCGTCGATTTTTGTGATGCTCGTCAGGGGGGCGGAGCCTATGGAAA
AACGCCAGCAACGCGGCCTTTTTACGGTTCCTGGCCTTTTGCTGGCCTTTTGCTCACATGTTCTTTCCTG
CGTTATCCCCTGATTCTGTGGATAACCGTATTACCGCCTTTGAGTGAGCTGATACCGCTCGCCGCAGCCG
AACGACCGAGCGCAGCGAGTCAGTGAGCGAGGAAGCGGAAGAGCGCCCAATACGCAAACCGCCTCTCCCC
GCGCGTTGGCCGATTCATTAATGCAGCTGGCACGACAGGTTTCCCGACTGGAAAGCGGGCAGTGAGCGCA
ACGCAATTAATGTGAGTTAGCTCACTCATTAGGCACCCCAGGCTTTACACTTTATGCTTCCGGCTCGTAT
GTTGTGTGGAATTGTGAGCGGATAACAATTTCACACGAGCTATTTAGGTGACACTATAGAAGTGAAGCTT
GGTCTCAAACAGTGGATCCAGTGCTAACATGGTCTAGAAGGAGGTCAGCTATGGAGAAAAAAATCACTGG
ATATACCACCGTTGATATATCCCAATGGCATCGTAAAGAACATTTTGAGGCATTTCAGTCAGTTGCTCAA
TGTACCTATAACCAGACCGTTCAGCTGGATATTACGGCCTTTTTAAAGACCGTAAAGAAAAATAAGCACA
AGTTTTATCCGGCCTTTATTCACATTCTTGCCCGCCTGATGAATGCTCATCCGGAGTTCCGTATGGCAAT
GAAAGACGGTGAGCTGGTGATATGGGATAGTGTTCACCCTTGTTACACCGTTTTCCATGAGCAAACTGAA
ACGTTTTCATCGCTCTGGAGTGAATACCACGACGATTTCCGGCAGTTTCTACACATATATTCGCAAGATG
TGGCGTGTTACGGTGAAAACCTGGCCTATTTCCCTAAAGGGTTTATTGAGAATATGTTTTTCGTCTCAGC
CAATCCCTGGGTGAGTTTCACCAGTTTTGATTTAAACGTGGCCAATATGGACAACTTCTTCGCCCCCGTT
TTCACCATGGGCAAATATTATACGCAAGGCGACAAGGTGCTGATGCCGCTGGCGATTCAGGTTCATCATG
CCGTTTGTGATGGCTTCCATGTCGGCAGAATGCTTAATGAATTACAACAGTACTGCGATGAGTGGCAGGG
CGGGGCGTAAGAGCTCAGGAGGACAGCTATGCAGTTTAAGGTTTACACCTATAAAAGAGAGAGCCGTTAT
CGTCTGTTTGTGGATGTACAGAGTGATATTATTGACACGCCCGGGCGACGGATGGTGATCCCCCTGGCCA
GTGCACGTCTGCTGTCAGATAAAGTCTCCCGTGAACTTTACCCAGTGGTGCATATCGGGGATGAAAGCTG
GCGCATGATGACCACCGATATGGCCAGTGTGCCAGTCTCCGTTATCGGGGAAGAAGTGGCTGATCTCAGC
CACCGCGAAAATGACATCAAAAACGCCATTAACCTGATGTTCTGGGGAATATAACTGCAGAGGAGGTAAT
CAATGCCACAACACTGGTGGTACCCTGCTGAGACCGAATTCTCGCCCTATAGTGAGTCGTATTACCTGGC
CGTCGTTTTACAACGTCGTGACTGGGAAAACCCTGGCGTTACCCAACTTAATCGCCTTGCAGCACATCCC
CCTTTCGCCAGCTGGCGTAATAGCGAAGAGGCCCGCACCGATCGCCCTTCCCAACAGTTGCGCAGCCTGA
ATGGCGAATGGCGCCTGATGCGGTATTTTCTCCTTACGCATCTGTGCGGTATTTCACACCGCATATGGTG
CACTCTCAGTACAATCTGCTCTGATGCCGCATAGTTAAGCCAGCCCCGACACCCGCCAACACCCGCTGAC
GCGCCCTGACGGGCTTGTCTGCTCCCGGCATCCGCTTACAGACAAGCTGTGACCGTCTCCGGGAGCTGCA
TGTGTCAGAGGTTTTCACCGTCATCACCGAAACGCGCGA
