>Addgene plasmid #48863 | pGGI000 | depositor partial sequence | sequence record 71295 | BsaI recognition site - overhang B - ccdB cassette - overhang E - BsaI recognition site
GGTCTCAAACAGTGGATCCAGTGCTAACATGGTCTAGAAGGAGGTCAGCTATGGAGAAAAAAATCACTGG
ATATACCACCGTTGATATATCCCAATGGCATCGTAAAGAACATTTTGAGGCATTTCAGTCAGTTGCTCAA
TGTACCTATAACCAGACCGTTCAGCTGGATATTACGGCCTTTTTAAAGACCGTAAAGAAAAATAAGCACA
AGTTTTATCCGGCCTTTATTCACATTCTTGCCCGCCTGATGAATGCTCATCCGGAGTTCCGTATGGCAAT
GAAAGACGGTGAGCTGGTGATATGGGATAGTGTTCACCCTTGTTACACCGTTTTCCATGAGCAAACTGAA
ACGTTTTCATCGCTCTGGAGTGAATACCACGACGATTTCCGGCAGTTTCTACACATATATTCGCAAGATG
TGGCGTGTTACGGTGAAAACCTGGCCTATTTCCCTAAAGGGTTTATTGAGAATATGTTTTTCGTCTCAGC
CAATCCCTGGGTGAGTTTCACCAGTTTTGATTTAAACGTGGCCAATATGGACAACTTCTTCGCCCCCGTT
TTCACCATGGGCAAATATTATACGCAAGGCGACAAGGTGCTGATGCCGCTGGCGATTCAGGTTCATCATG
CCGTTTGTGATGGCTTCCATGTCGGCAGAATGCTTAATGAATTACAACAGTACTGCGATGAGTGGCAGGG
CGGGGCGTAAGAGCTCAGGAGGACAGCTATGCAGTTTAAGGTTTACACCTATAAAAGAGAGAGCCGTTAT
CGTCTGTTTGTGGATGTACAGAGTGATATTATTGACACGCCCGGGCGACGGATGGTGATCCCCCTGGCCA
GTGCACGTCTGCTGTCAGATAAAGTCTCCCGTGAACTTTACCCAGTGGTGCATATCGGGGATGAAAGCTG
GCGCATGATGACCACCGATATGGCCAGTGTGCCAGTCTCCGTTATCGGGGAAGAAGTGGCTGATCTCAGC
CACCGCGAAAATGACATCAAAAACGCCATTAACCTGATGTTCTGGGGAATATAACTGCAGAGGAGGTAAT
CAATGCCACAACACTGGTGGTACCCTGCTGAGACC
