>Addgene plasmid #48863 | pGGI000 | addgene partial sequence | sequence record 72472 | Lac-promoter 5'-CACTTTATGCTTCCGGCTCG-3'
CACGAGCTATTTAGGTGACACTATAGAAGTGAAGCTTGGTCTCAAACAGTGGATCCAGTGCTAACATGGT
CTAGAAGGAGGTCAGCTATGGAGAAAAAAATCACTGGATATACCACCGTTGATATATCCCAATGGCATCG
TAAAGAACATTTTGAGGCATTTCAGTCAGTTGCTCAATGTACCTATAACCAGACCGTTCAGCTGGATATT
ACGGCCTTTTTAAAGACCGTAAAGAAAAATAAGCACAAGTTTTATCCGGCCTTTATTCACATTCTTGCCC
GCCTGATGAATGCTCATCCGGAGTTCCGTATGGCAATGAAAGACGGTGAGCTGGTGATATGGGATAGTGT
TCACCCTTGTTACACCGTTTTCCATGAGCAAACTGAAACGTTTTCATCGCTCTGGAGTGAATACCACGAC
GATTTCCGGCAGTTTCTACACATATATTCGCAAGATGTGGCGTGTTACGGTGAAAACCTGGCCTATTTCC
CTAAAGGGTTTATTGAGAATATGTTTTTCGTCTCAGCCAATCCCTGGGTGAGTTTCACCAGTTTTGATTT
AAACGTGGCCAATATGGACAACTTCTTCGCCCCCGTTTTCACCATGGGCAAATATTATACGCAAGGCGAC
AAGGTGCTGATGCCGCTGGCGATTCAGGTTCATCATGCCGTTTGTGATGGCTTCCATGTCGGCAGAATGC
TTAATGAATTACAACAGTACTGCGATGAGTGGCAGGGCGGGGCGTAAGAGCTCAGGAGGACAGCTATGCA
GTTTAAGGTTTACACCTATAAAAGAGAGAGCCGTTATCGTCTGTTTGTGGATGTACAGAGTGATATTATT
GACACGCCCGGGCGACGGA
