>Addgene plasmid #48863 | pGGI000 | addgene partial sequence | sequence record 72551 | M13pUC-Fwd 5'-CCCAGTCACGACGTTGTAAAACG-3'
ATAGGGCGAGAATTCGGTCTCAGCAGGGTACCACCAGTGTTGTGGCATTGATTACCTCCTCTGCAGTTAT
ATTCCCCAGAACATCAGGTTAATGGCGTTTTTGATGTCATTTTCGCGGTGGCTGAGATCAGCCACTTCTT
CCCCGATAACGGAGACTGGCACACTGGCCATATCGGTGGTCATCATGCGCCAGCTTTCATCCCCGATATG
CACCACTGGGTAAAGTTCACGGGAGACTTTATCTGACAGCAGACGTGCACTGGCCAGGGGGATCACCATC
CGTCGCCCGGGCGTGTCAATAATATCACTCTGTACATCCACAAACAGACGATAACGGCTCTCTCTTTTAT
AGGTGTAAACCTTAAACTGCATAGCTGTCCTCCTGAGCTCTTACGCCCCGCCCTGCCACTCATCGCAGTA
CTGTTGTAATTCATTAAGCATTCTGCCGACATGGAAGCCATCACAAACGGCATGATGAACCTGAATCGCC
AGCGGCATCAGCACCTTGTCGCCTTGCGTATAATATTTGCCCATGGTGAAAACGGGGGCGAAGAAGTTGT
CCATATTGGCCACGTTTAAATCAAAACTGGTGAAACTCACCCAGGGATTGGCTGAGACGAAAAACATATT
CTCAATAAACCCTTTAGGGAAATAGGCCAGGTTTTCACCGTAACACGCCACATCTTGCGAATATATGTGT
AGAAACTGCCGGAAATCGTCGTGGTATTCACTCCAGAGCGATGAAAACGTTTCAGTTTGCTCATGGAAAA
CGGTGTAACAAGGGTGAACACTATCCCATATCACCAGCTCACCGTCTTTCATTGCCATACGGAACTCCGG
ATGAGCATTCATCAGGCGGGCAAGAATGTGAATAAAGGCCGGATAAAACTTG
